Addgene plasmid #187426: RAT +D122H
Purpose: Expresses Na,K-ATPase (ATP1A1 and ATP1B1 in pFastBac Dual vector) in insect cells
Depositing lab: Susanne Dobler. Depositing organization: Universitaet Hamburg. Publication: Constraints on the evolution of toxin-resistant Na,K-ATPases have limited dependence on sequence divergence. Mohammadi S, Herrera-Alvarez S, Yang L, Rodriguez-Ordonez MDP, Zhang K, Storz JF, Dobler S, Crawford AJ, Andolfatto P. PLoS Genet. 2022 Aug 16;18(8):e1010323. doi: 10.1371/journal.pgen.1010323. eCollection 2022 Aug. PubMed 35972957.
Backbone
  Vector backbone: pFastBac Dual
  Backbone manufacturer: Thermo Fisher (Invitrogen)
  Backbone size w/o insert (bp): 5238
  Vector type: Insect Expression
Growth in bacteria
  Bacterial resistance: Ampicillin, 100 μg/mL
  Growth temperature: 37°C
  Growth strain: DH5alpha
  Copy number: Unknown
Gene/Insert 1
  Gene/Insert name: ATP1A1
  Species: R. norvegicus (rat)
  Insert size (bp): 3072
  Mutation: changed aspartic acid at 129 for histidine
  GenBank ID: NM_012504.1
  Entrez Gene: Atp1a1 (a.k.a. Nkaa1b)
  Promoter: PH
  Cloning method: Gibson Cloning
  Sequencing primers: 5′ ATTCCGGATTATTCATACCGTCCCACCATCG; 3′ GTGGTATGGCTGATTATGATCCTCTAGTACTTCTC
Gene/Insert 2
  Gene/Insert name: ATP1B1
  Species: R. norvegicus (rat)
  Insert size (bp): 915
  GenBank ID: NM_013113.2
  Entrez Gene: Atp1b1 (a.k.a. ATPBS)
  Promoter: p10
  Cloning method: Restriction Enzyme; 5′ cloning site XhoI (unknown if destroyed); 3′ cloning site PaeI (unknown if destroyed)
  Sequencing primers: 5′ CGGGTTCCTTCCGGTATTGTCTCCTTC; 3′ ACGGACCTTTAATTCAACCCAACACAATATA
Terms and licenses: Academic/Nonprofit Terms; Industry Terms: Not Available to Industry
Depositor comments: Please visit https://doi.org/10.1101/2021.11.29.470343 for bioRxiv preprint.
How to cite: RAT +D122H was a gift from Susanne Dobler (Addgene plasmid # 187426 ; http://n2t.net/addgene:187426 ; RRID:Addgene_187426)
