[The description below was written by a language model from this plasmid's Addgene catalogue record and pLannotate feature annotations shown in this document.]
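Description:
RAT +D122H is a baculovirus donor plasmid built on the pFastBac Dual backbone for co-expressing both subunits of the rat Na,K-ATPase in insect cells. In bacteria it replicates from a high-copy ColE1/pUC-type origin and is selected with ampicillin through the bla gene. An f1 origin is also present. The sequenced plasmid is about 9.3 kb.

The expression payload lies between the Tn7R and Tn7L mini-Tn7 ends, together with a gentamicin acetyltransferase marker driven by the Pc integron promoter. In a pFastBac-type system, this arrangement allows the whole block to be transposed into a baculovirus shuttle genome (bacmid), from which recombinant virus is produced. Inside the transposable segment, two late baculovirus promoters face away from each other. The polyhedrin (PH) promoter drives the rat Atp1a1 coding sequence, the catalytic alpha-1 subunit of about 3.1 kb, and this unit is terminated by the SV40 polyadenylation signal. The p10 promoter drives rat Atp1b1, the beta-1 subunit of about 0.9 kb, and is followed by the HSV TK polyadenylation signal. No epitope tags or reporters are annotated.

The alpha subunit carries an aspartate-to-histidine substitution. The plasmid name gives the position as 122, whereas the mutation field lists residue 129. The record does not explain this difference, though it may reflect different numbering conventions. According to the associated publication title, the construct belongs to a study of evolutionary constraints on toxin-resistant Na,K-ATPases, which suggests it is used to produce recombinant mutant pump in insect cells for functional comparison.
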