Features (pLannotate 1.2.2; 18 found; start..end, strand, type, name):
     81..97      +  CDS            lacZα (fragment): LacZα fragment of β-galactosidase; lacZ fragment
    102..556     +  rep_origin     f1 ori (sequence partly withheld): f1 bacteriophage origin of replication; arrow indicates direction of (+) strand synthesis
    582..686     +  promoter       AmpR promoter: bla
    687..1547    +  CDS            AmpR: β-lactamase; bla; confers resistance to ampicillin, carbenicillin, and related antibiotics
   1718..2306    +  rep_origin     ori: high-copy-number ColE1/pMB1/pBR322/pUC origin of replication
   2492..2543    -  misc_feature   bom (fragment): basis of mobility region from pBR322
   2611..2835    -  mobile_element Tn7R: mini-Tn7 element (right end of the Tn7 transposon) Tn7
   2902..3435    -  CDS            GmR: gentamycin acetyltransferase; aacC1; confers resistance to gentamycin
   3624..3652    -  promoter       Pc promoter: intI1 (promoter lies within the coding sequence); class 1 integron promoter
   3630..3989    -  CDS            YPR2_ECOLX (fragment): Protein predicted: Swiss-Prot protein existence level 4. From Escherichia coli.
   4160..4208    -  polyA_signal   HSV TK poly(A) signal: herpes simplex virus thymidine kinase polyadenylation signal (Cole and Stacy, 1985)
   4288..5199    -  CDS            Atp1b1: AT1B1_RAT - Experimental evidence at protein level: Swiss-Prot protein existence level 1. Involved in cell adhesion and establishing epithelial cell polarity. From Rattus norvegicus (Rat).
   5234..5343    -  promoter       p10 promoter: baculovirus promoter for expression in insect cells
   5367..5458    +  promoter       polyhedrin promoter: polh from Autographa californica; promoter for the baculovirus polyhedrin gene
   5591..8659    +  CDS            Atp1a1: AT1A1_RAT - Experimental evidence at protein level: Swiss-Prot protein existence level 1. This is the catalytic component of the active enzyme, which catalyzes the hydrolysis of ATP coupled with the exchange of sodium and potassium ions across the plasma membrane. This action creates the electrochemical gradient of sodium and potassium ions, providing the energy for active transport of various nutrients. From Rattus norvegicus (Rat).
   8771..8854    +  CDS            large T antigen (fragment): large T antigen from SV40 (simian virus 40)
   8877..9011    +  polyA_signal   SV40 poly(A) signal: SV40 polyadenylation signal
   9040..9205    -  mobile_element Tn7L: mini-Tn7 element (left end of the Tn7 transposon) Tn7
>Addgene plasmid #187426 | RAT +D122H | addgene full sequence | sequence record 374214 | Addgene NGS Result
TTCTCTGTCACAGAATGAAAATTTTTCTGTCATCTCTTCGTTATTAATGTTTGTAATTGACTGAATATCA
ACGCTTATTTGCAGCCTGAATGGCGAATGGG
[124 nt withheld, positions 102-225]
C
[91 nt withheld, positions 227-317]
A
[49 nt withheld, positions 319-367]
CCTTTGACGTTGGAGTCCACGTTCTT
[37 nt withheld, positions 394-430]
ACCCTATCTCGGTCTATTCTTTTGATTTATAAGGGATTTTGCCGATTTCGGCCTATTGGTTAAAAAATGA
GCTGATTTAACAAAAATTTAACGCGAATTTTAACAAAATATTAACGCTTACAATTTAGGTGGCACTTTTC
GGGGAAATGTGCGCGGAACCCCTATTTGTTTATTTTTCTAAATACATTCAAATATGTATCCGCTCATGAG
ACAATAACCCTGATAAATGCTTCAATAATATTGAAAAAGGAAGAGTATGAGTATTCAACATTTCCGTGTC
GCCCTTATTCCCTTTTTTGCGGCATTTTGCCTTCCTGTTTTTGCTCACCCAGAAACGCTGGTGAAAGTAA
AAGATGCTGAAGATCAGTTGGGTGCACGAGTGGGTTACATCGAACTGGATCTCAACAGCGGTAAGATCCT
TGAGAGTTTTCGCCCCGAAGAACGTTTTCCAATGATGAGCACTTTTAAAGTTCTGCTATGTGGCGCGGTA
TTATCCCGTATTGACGCCGGGCAAGAGCAACTCGGTCGCCGCATACACTATTCTCAGAATGACTTGGTTG
AGTACTCACCAGTCACAGAAAAGCATCTTACGGATGGCATGACAGTAAGAGAATTATGCAGTGCTGCCAT
AACCATGAGTGATAACACTGCGGCCAACTTACTTCTGACAACGATCGGAGGACCGAAGGAGCTAACCGCT
TTTTTGCACAACATGGGGGATCATGTAACTCGCCTTGATCGTTGGGAACCGGAGCTGAATGAAGCCATAC
CAAACGACGAGCGTGACACCACGATGCCTGTAGCAATGGCAACAACGTTGCGCAAACTATTAACTGGCGA
ACTACTTACTCTAGCTTCCCGGCAACAATTAATAGACTGGATGGAGGCGGATAAAGTTGCAGGACCACTT
CTGCGCTCGGCCCTTCCGGCTGGCTGGTTTATTGCTGATAAATCTGGAGCCGGTGAGCGTGGGTCTCGCG
GTATCATTGCAGCACTGGGGCCAGATGGTAAGCCCTCCCGTATCGTAGTTATCTACACGACGGGGAGTCA
GGCAACTATGGATGAACGAAATAGACAGATCGCTGAGATAGGTGCCTCACTGATTAAGCATTGGTAACTG
TCAGACCAAGTTTACTCATATATACTTTAGATTGATTTAAAACTTCATTTTTAATTTAAAAGGATCTAGG
TGAAGATCCTTTTTGATAATCTCATGACCAAAATCCCTTAACGTGAGTTTTCGTTCCACTGAGCGTCAGA
CCCCGTAGAAAAGATCAAAGGATCTTCTTGAGATCCTTTTTTTCTGCGCGTAATCTGCTGCTTGCAAACA
AAAAAACCACCGCTACCAGCGGTGGTTTGTTTGCCGGATCAAGAGCTACCAACTCTTTTTCCGAAGGTAA
CTGGCTTCAGCAGAGCGCAGATACCAAATACTGTTCTTCTAGTGTAGCCGTAGTTAGGCCACCACTTCAA
GAACTCTGTAGCACCGCCTACATACCTCGCTCTGCTAATCCTGTTACCAGTGGCTGCTGCCAGTGGCGAT
AAGTCGTGTCTTACCGGGTTGGACTCAAGACGATAGTTACCGGATAAGGCGCAGCGGTCGGGCTGAACGG
GGGGTTCGTGCACACAGCCCAGCTTGGAGCGAACGACCTACACCGAACTGAGATACCTACAGCGTGAGCT
ATGAGAAAGCGCCACGCTTCCCGAAGGGAGAAAGGCGGACAGGTATCCGGTAAGCGGCAGGGTCGGAACA
GGAGAGCGCACGAGGGAGCTTCCAGGGGGAAACGCCTGGTATCTTTATAGTCCTGTCGGGTTTCGCCACC
TCTGACTTGAGCGTCGATTTTTGTGATGCTCGTCAGGGGGGCGGAGCCTATGGAAAAACGCCAGCAACGC
GGCCTTTTTACGGTTCCTGGCCTTTTGCTGGCCTTTTGCTCACATGTTCTTTCCTGCGTTATCCCCTGAT
TCTGTGGATAACCGTATTACCGCCTTTGAGTGAGCTGATACCGCTCGCCGCAGCCGAACGACCGAGCGCA
GCGAGTCAGTGAGCGAGGAAGCGGAAGAGCGCCTGATGCGGTATTTTCTCCTTACGCATCTGTGCGGTAT
TTCACACCGCATAGACCAGCCGCGTAACCTGGCAAAATCGGTTACGGTTGAGTAATAAATGGATGCCCTG
CGTAAGCGGGTGTGGGCGGACAATAAAGTCTTAAACTGAACAAAATAGATCTAAACTATGACAATAAAGT
CTTAAACTAGACAGAATAGTTGTAAACTGAAATCAGTCCAGTTATGCTGTGAAAAAGCATACTGGACTTT
TGTTATGGCTAAAGCAAACTCTTCATTTTCTGAAGTGCAAATTGCCCGTCGTATTAAAGAGGGGCGTGGC
CAAGGGCATGGTAAAGACTATATTCGCGGCGTTGTGACAATTTACCGAACAACTCCGCGGCCGGGAAGCC
GATCTCGGCTTGAACGAATTGTTAGGTGGCGGTACTTGGGTCGATATCAAAGTGCATCACTTCTTCCCGT
ATGCCCAACTTTGTATAGAGAGCCACTGCGGGATCGTCACCGTAATCTGCTTGCACGTAGATCACATAAG
CACCAAGCGCGTTGGCCTCATGCTTGAGGAGATTGATGAGCGCGGTGGCAATGCCCTGCCTCCGGTGCTC
GCCGGAGACTGCGAGATCATAGATATAGATCTCACTACGCGGCTGCTCAAACTTGGGCAGAACGTAAGCC
GCGAGAGCGCCAACAACCGCTTCTTGGTCGAAGGCAGCAAGCGCGATGAATGTCTTACTACGGAGCAAGT
TCCCGAGGTAATCGGAGTCCGGCTGATGTTGGGAGTAGGTGGCTACGTCTCCGAACTCACGACCGAAAAG
ATCAAGAGCAGCCCGCATGGATTTGACTTGGTCAGGGCCGAGCCTACATGTGCGAATGATGCCCATACTT
GAGCCACCTAACTTTGTTTTAGGGCGACTGCCCTGCTGCGTAACATCGTTGCTGCTGCGTAACATCGTTG
CTGCTCCATAACATCAAACATCGACCCACGGCGTAACGCGCTTGCTGCTTGGATGCCCGAGGCATAGACT
GTACAAAAAAACAGTCATAACAAGCCATGAAAACCGCCACTGCGCCGTTACCACCGCTGCGTTCGGTCAA
GGTTCTGGACCAGTTGCGTGAGCGCATACGCTACTTGCATTACAGTTTACGAACCGAACAGGCTTATGTC
AACTGGGTTCGTGCCTTCATCCGTTTCCACGGTGTGCGTCACCCGGCAACCTTGGGCAGCAGCGAAGTCG
AGGCATTTCTGTCCTGGCTGGCGAACGAGCGCAAGGTTTCGGTCTCCACGCATCGTCAGGCATTGGCGGC
CTTGCTGTTCTTCTACGGCAAGGTGCTGTGCACGGATCTGCCCTTGCTTCAGGAGATCGGTAGACCTCGG
CCGTCGCGGCGCTTGCCGGTGGTGCTGACCCCGGATGAAGTGGTTCGCATCCTCGGTTTTCTGGAAGGCG
AGCATCGTTTGTTCGCCCAGGACTCTAGCTATAGTTCTAGTGGTTGGCTACGTACCCGTAGTGGCTATGG
CAGGGCTTGCCGCCCCGACGTTGGCTGCGAGCCCTGGGCCTTCACCCGAACTTGGGGGTTGGGGTGGGGA
AAAGGAAGAAACGCGGGCGTATTGGTCCCAATGGGGTCTCGGTGGGGTATCGACAGAGTGCCAGCCCTGG
GACCGAACCCCGCGTTTATGAACAAACGACCCAACACCCGTGCGTTTTATTCTGTCTTTTTATTGCCGTC
ATAGCGCGGGTTCCTTCCGGTATTGTCTCCTTCCGTGTTTCAGTTAGCCTCCCCCATCTCCCGGTACCGC
ATGCTCAGCTCTTAACTTCAATTTTTACATCAAAGCGTCCCTGAAAACGGTCTTTCTCACTGTACCCAAT
GTTCTCACCATACGCCTTACACTCAATGCGGATTTCAGTGTCCAAGGTGAGGTTGGTGAACTGCACGGCC
AGCAGGGGCTGCAGGTACTTGGGCTGCAGGAGTTTGCCGTAGTAGGGATAGTACTGCAGAGGAAAGCCAT
AGAATCCGCCCATCCCAAAGTACTCTATGTTTCCAACTTTATCCTTATCCTCATCGCGCTTGCCAGTGCA
CTGGACAGGTAGGACGTTTGGATTATACTTCATCGTCAGAGGGTAAGTCTCCAAGGATTCATTCTTGGGA
GGCTTAGGTTTGAAGCCCAGCACTCGGTTGAGCTTGATAATGATACAGGGCTTCCCCTCTTTGTAGCCGT
AGGATTCATCATTGAGACCAGAGCAGTTCCCCAGCCAGTCAAGCTTGAACCTGCACACCTTGCGCTCTCC
TCGTTCATGATTGAACTCTCCCCGCTCCTTGGGTTCACTGGGCATACTGCCACAATCCTCGAAAATCATG
TCGTCCTTCTGGGCCGAATCTTTGTACTTTTCCAGGAACCTGATGATGTTTAGCACATAGGCCTCGTAGC
TCTTGGGGTCATTAGGACGGAAGGAAATTTCAGTCTTTTGGATCTGAGGAATCTGTGTCAATCCTGGCGG
GGCCACACGGTCCTGGTACGTGGGTTTCAGCTCACTGATGGTAAGCAGCATCACTTGGATGGTCCCGATG
AAGATGCCGGCCAGGCAGCCATAGAATATCACGTAGAACAGAAGGATCTTAAACCAACTACCACCGGTCC
TGCCCAAAAACTCCTTCTTCTCCGAGTTCCAGATGAATTTCTTCCAGCTGCCTTCCTCCTTGGCTTTTCC
GCGGGCCATCTCGAGATCCCGGGTGATCAAGTCTTCGTCGAGTGATTGTAAATAAAATGTAATTTACAGT
ATAGTATTTTAATTAATATACAAATGATTTGATAATAATTCTTATTTAACTATAATATATTGTGTTGGGT
TGAATTAAAGGTCCGTATACTCCGGAATATTAATAGATCATGGAGATAATTAAAATGATAACCATCTCGC
AAATAAATAAGTATTTTACTGTTTTCGTAACAGTTTTGTAATAAAAAAACCTATAAATATTCCGGATTAT
TCATACCGTCCCACCATCGGGCGCGGATCCCGGTCCGAAGCGCGCGGAATTCAAAGGCCTACGTCGACGA
GCTCACCTATAGGGCGAATTGGCGGAAGGCCGTCAAGGCCGCATGTCGACATGGGGAAGGGGGTTGGACG
AGACAAGTATGAGCCCGCAGCTGTATCAGAACATGGGGACAAGAAGAGCAAGAAGGCGAAGAAGGAAAGG
GACATGGACGAACTCAAGAAGGAAGTGTCTATGGACGACCATAAACTCAGCCTGGATGAACTCCATCGTA
AATACGGAACAGATTTGAGCCGAGGCCTAACACCCGCAAGGGCCGCTGAGATCCTGGCTCGGGATGGCCC
CAACGCCCTCACGCCCCCTCCCACTACTCCCGAGTGGGTCAAATTCTGTCGGCAGCTGTTCGGTGGCTTC
TCCATGTTACTGTGGATTGGAGCCATTCTTTGTTTCTTGGCTTATGGCATCCGAAGTGCTACAGAAGAGG
AACCACCAAATGATCATCTGTACCTCGGGGTCGTGCTGTCTGCTGTCGTCATCATAACTGGCTGTTTCTC
CTATTATCAAGAAGCAAAAAGCTCCAAGATCATGGAATCCTTCAAGAACATGGTCCCTCAGCAAGCCCTC
GTGATTCGAAATGGAGAGAAGATGAGCATCAACGCAGAGGATGTCGTCGTTGGTGATCTGGTGGAGGTGA
AGGGCGGAGACCGAATCCCTGCTGATCTCAGAATCATATCTGCAAATGGCTGCAAGGTGGATAACTCCTC
ACTCACTGGTGAATCAGAACCCCAGACTCGGTCCCCGGATTTCACAAACGAGAACCCCTTGGAGACAAGG
AACATTGCCTTCTTCTCAACCAACTGTGTTGAAGGAACTGCACGTGGCATCGTTGTGTACACTGGGGATC
GCACCGTGATGGGCAGGATCGCCACCCTTGCTTCTGGGCTGGAAGGCGGCCAGACCCCCATTGCTGAAGA
AATCGAGCACTTCATCCACCTCATCACGGGTGTGGCCGTGTTCCTGGGGGTGTCTTTCTTCATTCTCTCT
CTGATCCTTGAGTACACCTGGCTCGAGGCTGTCATCTTCCTCATTGGTATCATCGTAGCCAACGTGCCGG
AAGGTTTGCTGGCCACCGTCACGGTATGTCTGACGCTCACTGCCAAGCGCATGGCGAGGAAGAACTGCCT
GGTGAAGAACCTGGAAGCTGTGGAGACCTTGGGGTCCACATCCACCATCTGCTCCGACAAGACTGGAACT
CTGACTCAGAACCGGATGACAGTGGCTCACATGTGGTTTGACAATCAAATCCATGAAGCTGACACCACAG
AGAATCAGAGTGGGGTCTCCTTTGACAAGACGTCAGCCACCTGGTTCGCTCTGTCCAGAATTGCTGGTCT
CTGTAACAGGGCAGTGTTTCAGGCTAACCAAGAAAACCTGCCTATCCTTAAGCGTGCAGTAGCGGGAGAT
GCTTCCGAGTCGGCGCTCTTAAAGTGCATCGAGGTCTGCTGTGGCTCCGTGATGGAGATGAGGGAGAAGT
ACACCAAGATAGTGGAGATTCCTTTCAACTCCACCAACAAGTACCAGCTCTCCATTCACAAGAACCCAAA
CGCATCGGAGCCTAAGCACCTGCTAGTGATGAAGGGCGCCCCAGAAAGGATCCTGGACCGATGCAGTTCT
ATCCTCCTCCACGGCAAGGAGCAGCCCCTGGACGAAGAGCTGAAGGACGCCTTTCAGAATGCCTACCTAG
AGCTGGGGGGCCTTGGAGAGCGTGTGCTAGGTTTCTGCCACCTCCTTCTGCCTGACGAACAGTTTCCCGA
AGGCTTCCAGTTTGACACTGATGAAGTCAATTTCCCCGTGGATAACCTCTGCTTCGTGGGTCTTATCTCC
ATGATTGACCCTCCTCGAGCTGCTGTCCCCGATGCTGTGGGCAAATGCCGCAGCGCTGGGATTAAGGTCA
TCATGGTCACAGGAGACCATCCAATCACAGCCAAAGCCATTGCTAAGGGGGTGGGCATTATCTCAGAAGG
TAACGAGACCGTGGAAGACATTGCTGCCCGCCTCAACATTCCAGTGAACCAGGTGAACCCCAGAGATGCC
AAGGCCTGTGTAGTACATGGCAGTGACTTGAAGGACATGACCTCTGAGGAGCTGGATGACATTTTGCGGT
ACCACACGGAGATTGTCTTTGCTAGGACCTCTCCTCAACAGAAGCTCATCATTGTGGAGGGCTGCCAGCG
GCAGGGTGCCATCGTGGCTGTCACAGGGGATGGTGTCAATGACTCTCCAGCTTTGAAAAAGGCAGATATT
GGGGTTGCCATGGGGATTGTTGGCTCGGATGTGTCCAAGCAAGCTGCTGACATGATTCTTCTGGATGACA
ACTTTGCCTCCATCGTGACTGGAGTAGAAGAAGGTCGTCTGATATTTGATAACTTGAAGAAATCCATTGC
TTACACCCTAACAAGTAACATTCCGGAAATCACCCCCTTCTTGATATTTATTATTGCAAACATTCCACTG
CCCCTGGGCACCGTGACCATCCTCTGCATTGACTTGGGCACTGACATGGTTCCCGCCATCTCTCTGGCCT
ATGAACAGGCTGAAAGTGACATCATGAAGAGGCAGCCCAGAAATCCCAAAACGGACAAACTTGTGAACGA
GCGTCTGATCAGCATGGCCTATGGACAGATCGGTATGATCCAGGCCCTGGGAGGCTTCTTCACTTATTTT
GTGATTCTGGCTGAGAACGGTTTCCTGCCCTTTCACCTGTTGGGCATCCGAGAGACCTGGGATGACCGCT
GGATCAATGATGTGGAGGACAGCTACGGGCAGCAGTGGACCTACGAGCAGAGGAAGATTGTGGAGTTCAC
CTGCCACACGGCCTTCTTTGTCAGTATCGTGGTAGTGCAGTGGGCTGACTTGGTCATCTGCAAGACCAGA
AGGAATTCTGTCTTCCAGCAGGGAATGAAGAACAAGATCTTAATATTTGGCCTCTTTGAAGAGACAGCTC
TTGCTGCTTTCCTGTCCTACTGCCCTGGGATGGGTGCAGCCCTTAGGATGTATCCCCTCAAACCTACTTG
GTGGTTCTGTGCCTTCCCCTACTCCCTTCTCATCTTCGTGTATGACGAGGTGCGGAAGCTCATCATCAGG
CGACGCCCTGGCGGCTGGGTGGAGAAGGAAACCTACTACTAGGCGGCCGCCTGGGCCTCATGGGCCTTCC
GCTCACTGCCCGCTTTCCAGTGCGGCCGCTTTCGAATCTAGAGCCTGCAGTCTCGACAAGCTTGTCGAGA
AGTACTAGAGGATCATAATCAGCCATACCACATTTGTAGAGGTTTTACTTGCTTTAAAAAACCTCCCACA
CCTCCCCCTGAACCTGAAACATAAAATGAATGCAATTGTTGTTGTTAACTTGTTTATTGCAGCTTATAAT
GGTTACAAATAAAGCAATAGCATCACAAATTTCACAAATAAAGCATTTTTTTCACTGCATTCTAGTTGTG
GTTTGTCCAAACTCATCAATGTATCTTATCATGTCTGGATCTGATCACTGCTTGAGCCTAGGAGATCCGA
ACCAGATAAGTGAAATCTAGTTCCAAACTATTTTGTCATTTTTAATTTTCGTATTAGCTTACGACGCTAC
ACCCAGTTCCCATCTATTTTGTCACTCTTCCCTAAATAATCCTTAAAAACTCCATTTCCACCCCTCCCAG
TTCCCAACTATTTTGTCCGCCCACAGCGGGGCATTTTTCTTCCTGTTATGTTTTTAATCAAACATCCTGC
CAACTCCATGTGACAAACCGTCATCTTCGGCTACTTT
