>Addgene plasmid #187426 | RAT +D122H | depositor partial sequence | sequence record 363707 | ATP1B1 at p10 promoter
ATGGCCCGCGGAAAAGCCAAGGAGGAAGGCAGCTGGAAGAAATTCATCTGGAACTCGGAGAAGAAGGAGT
TTTTGGGCAGGACCGGTGGTAGTTGGTTTAAGATCCTTCTGTTCTACGTGATATTCTATGGCTGCCTGGC
CGGCATCTTCATCGGGACCATCCAAGTGATGCTGCTTACCATCAGTGAGCTGAAACCCACGTACCAGGAC
CGTGTGGCCCCGCCAGGATTGACACAGATTCCTCAGATCCAAAAGACTGAAATTTCCTTCCGTCCTAATG
ACCCCAAGAGCTACGAGGCCTATGTGCTAAACATCATCAGGTTCCTGGAAAAGTACAAAGATTCGGCCCA
GAAGGACGACATGATTTTCGAGGATTGTGGCAGTATGCCCAGTGAACCCAAGGAGCGGGGAGAGTTCAAT
CATGAACGAGGAGAGCGCAAGGTGTGCAGGTTCAAGCTTGACTGGCTGGGGAACTGCTCTGGTCTCAATG
ATGAATCCTACGGCTACAAAGAGGGGAAGCCCTGTATCATTATCAAGCTCAACCGAGTGCTGGGCTTCAA
ACCTAAGCCTCCCAAGAATGAATCCTTGGAGACTTACCCTCTGACGATGAAGTATAATCCAAACGTCCTA
CCTGTCCAGTGCACTGGCAAGCGCGATGAGGATAAGGATAAAGTTGGAAACATAGAGTACTTTGGGATGG
GCGGATTCTATGGCTTTCCTCTGCAGTACTATCCCTACTACGGCAAACTCCTGCAGCCCAAGTACCTGCA
GCCCCTGCTGGCCGTGCAGTTCACCAACCTCACCTTGGACACTGAAATCCGCATTGAGTGTAAGGCGTAT
GGTGAGAACATTGGGTACAGTGAGAAAGACCGTTTTCAGGGACGCTTTGATGTAAAAATTGAAGTTAAGA
GCTGA
