>Addgene plasmid #187426 | RAT +D122H | depositor partial sequence | sequence record 363708 | ATP1A1 at PH promoter
ATGGGGAAGGGGGTTGGACGAGACAAGTATGAGCCCGCAGCTGTATCAGAACATGGGGACAAGAAGAGCA
AGAAGGCGAAGAAGGAAAGGGACATGGACGAACTCAAGAAGGAAGTGTCTATGGACGACCATAAACTCAG
CCTGGATGAACTCCATCGTAAATACGGAACAGATTTGAGCCGAGGCCTAACACCCGCAAGGGCCGCTGAG
ATCCTGGCTCGGGATGGCCCCAACGCCCTCACGCCCCCTCCCACTACTCCCGAGTGGGTCAAATTCTGTC
GGCAGCTGTTCGGTGGCTTCTCCATGTTACTGTGGATTGGAGCCATTCTTTGTTTCTTGGCTTATGGCAT
CCGAAGTGCTACAGAAGAGGAACCACCAAATGATGATCTGTACCTCGGGGTCGTGCTGTCTGCTGTCGTC
ATCATAACTGGCTGTTTCTCCTATTATCAAGAAGCAAAAAGCTCCAAGATCATGGAATCCTTCAAGAACA
TGGTCCCTCAGCAAGCCCTCGTGATTCGAAATGGAGAGAAGATGAGCATCAACGCAGAGGATGTCGTCGT
TGGTGATCTGGTGGAGGTGAAGGGCGGAGACCGAATCCCTGCTGATCTCAGAATCATATCTGCAAATGGC
TGCAAGGTGGATAACTCCTCACTCACTGGTGAATCAGAACCCCAGACTCGGTCCCCGGATTTCACAAACG
AGAACCCCTTGGAGACAAGGAACATTGCCTTCTTCTCAACCAACTGTGTTGAAGGAACTGCACGTGGCAT
CGTTGTGTACACTGGGGATCGCACCGTGATGGGCAGGATCGCCACCCTTGCTTCTGGGCTGGAAGGCGGC
CAGACCCCCATTGCTGAAGAAATCGAGCACTTCATCCACCTCATCACGGGTGTGGCCGTGTTCCTGGGGG
TGTCTTTCTTCATTCTCTCTCTGATCCTTGAGTACACCTGGCTCGAGGCTGTCATCTTCCTCATTGGTAT
CATCGTAGCCAACGTGCCGGAAGGTTTGCTGGCCACCGTCACGGTATGTCTGACGCTCACTGCCAAGCGC
ATGGCGAGGAAGAACTGCCTGGTGAAGAACCTGGAAGCTGTGGAGACCTTGGGGTCCACATCCACCATCT
GCTCCGACAAGACTGGAACTCTGACTCAGAACCGGATGACAGTGGCTCACATGTGGTTTGACAATCAAAT
CCATGAAGCTGACACCACAGAGAATCAGAGTGGGGTCTCCTTTGACAAGACGTCAGCCACCTGGTTCGCT
CTGTCCAGAATTGCTGGTCTCTGTAACAGGGCAGTGTTTCAGGCTAACCAAGAAAACCTGCCTATCCTTA
AGCGTGCAGTAGCGGGAGATGCTTCCGAGTCGGCGCTCTTAAAGTGCATCGAGGTCTGCTGTGGCTCCGT
GATGGAGATGAGGGAGAAGTACACCAAGATAGTGGAGATTCCTTTCAACTCCACCAACAAGTACCAGCTC
TCCATTCACAAGAACCCAAACGCATCGGAGCCTAAGCACCTGCTAGTGATGAAGGGCGCCCCAGAAAGGA
TCCTGGACCGATGCAGTTCTATCCTCCTCCACGGCAAGGAGCAGCCCCTGGACGAAGAGCTGAAGGACGC
CTTTCAGAATGCCTACCTAGAGCTGGGGGGCCTTGGAGAGCGTGTGCTAGGTTTCTGCCACCTCCTTCTG
CCTGACGAACAGTTTCCCGAAGGCTTCCAGTTTGACACTGATGAAGTCAATTTCCCCGTGGATAACCTCT
GCTTCGTGGGTCTTATCTCCATGATTGACCCTCCTCGAGCTGCTGTCCCCGATGCTGTGGGCAAATGCCG
CAGCGCTGGGATTAAGGTCATCATGGTCACAGGAGACCATCCAATCACAGCCAAAGCCATTGCTAAGGGG
GTGGGCATTATCTCAGAAGGTAACGAGACCGTGGAAGACATTGCTGCCCGCCTCAACATTCCAGTGAACC
AGGTGAACCCCAGAGATGCCAAGGCCTGTGTAGTACATGGCAGTGACTTGAAGGACATGACCTCTGAGGA
GCTGGATGACATTTTGCGGTACCACACGGAGATTGTCTTTGCTAGGACCTCTCCTCAACAGAAGCTCATC
ATTGTGGAGGGCTGCCAGCGGCAGGGTGCCATCGTGGCTGTCACAGGGGATGGTGTCAATGACTCTCCAG
CTTTGAAAAAGGCAGATATTGGGGTTGCCATGGGGATTGTTGGCTCGGATGTGTCCAAGCAAGCTGCTGA
CATGATTCTTCTGGATGACAACTTTGCCTCCATCGTGACTGGAGTAGAAGAAGGTCGTCTGATATTTGAT
AACTTGAAGAAATCCATTGCTTACACCCTAACAAGTAACATTCCGGAAATCACCCCCTTCTTGATATTTA
TTATTGCAAACATTCCACTGCCCCTGGGCACCGTGACCATCCTCTGCATTGACTTGGGCACTGACATGGT
TCCCGCCATCTCTCTGGCCTATGAACAGGCTGAAAGTGACATCATGAAGAGGCAGCCCAGAAATCCCAAA
ACGGACAAACTTGTGAACGAGCGTCTGATCAGCATGGCCTATGGACAGATCGGTATGATCCAGGCCCTGG
GAGGCTTCTTCACTTATTTTGTGATTCTGGCTGAGAACGGTTTCCTGCCCTTTCACCTGTTGGGCATCCG
AGAGACCTGGGATGACCGCTGGATCAATGATGTGGAGGACAGCTACGGGCAGCAGTGGACCTACGAGCAG
AGGAAGATTGTGGAGTTCACCTGCCACACGGCCTTCTTTGTCAGTATCGTGGTAGTGCAGTGGGCTGACT
TGGTCATCTGCAAGACCAGAAGGAATTCTGTCTTCCAGCAGGGAATGAAGAACAAGATCTTAATATTTGG
CCTCTTTGAAGAGACAGCTCTTGCTGCTTTCCTGTCCTACTGCCCTGGGATGGGTGCAGCCCTTAGGATG
TATCCCCTCAAACCTACTTGGTGGTTCTGTGCCTTCCCCTACTCCCTTCTCATCTTCGTGTATGACGAGG
TGCGGAAGCTCATCATCAGGCGACGCCCTGGCGGCTGGGTGGAGAAGGAAACCTACTACTAG
